Addgene plasmid #43419: II-TAGA
Depositing lab: Chad Cowan & Kiran Musunuru. Depositing organization: Harvard University. Publication: A TALEN Genome-Editing System for Generating Human Stem Cell-Based Disease Models. Ding Q, Lee YK, Schaefer EA, Peters DT, Veres A, Kim K, Kuperwasser N, Motola DL, Meissner TB, Hendriks WT, Trevisan M, Gupta RM, Moisan A, Banks E, Friesen M, Schinzel RT, Xia F, Tang A, Xia Y, Figueroa E, Wann A, Ahfeldt T, Daheron L, Zhang F, Rubin LL, Peng LF, Chung RT, Musunuru K, Cowan CA. Cell Stem Cell. 2012 Dec 12. pii: S1934-5909(12)00645-5. doi: 10.1016/j.stem.2012.11.011. PubMed 23246482.
Backbone
  Vector backbone: pCRII-TOPO
  Backbone manufacturer: Invitrogen
  Backbone size w/o insert (bp): 3973
  Vector type: Bacterial Cloning
Growth in bacteria
  Bacterial resistance: Ampicillin and Kanamycin, 100 & 50 μg/mL
  Growth temperature: 37°C
  Growth strain: Top10
  Copy number: High Copy
Gene/Insert
  Gene/Insert name: II-TAGA
  Species: Synthetic
  Insert size (bp): 426
  Cloning method: TOPO Cloning
  Sequencing primers: 5′ T7; 3′ M13-rev
Terms and licenses: Academic/Nonprofit Terms; Industry Terms: Not Available to Industry
How to cite: II-TAGA was a gift from Chad Cowan & Kiran Musunuru (Addgene plasmid # 43419 ; http://n2t.net/addgene:43419 ; RRID:Addgene_43419)
