[The description below was written by a language model from this plasmid's Addgene catalogue record.]
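Description:
II-TAGA is a bacterial cloning plasmid built on the commercial pCRII-TOPO backbone (about 4.0 kb without insert), carrying a 426 bp synthetic insert introduced by TOPO cloning. It is maintained as a high-copy plasmid in E. coli and is selected with ampicillin and kanamycin, consistent with the two resistance markers carried by this backbone. The insert site is flanked by standard T7 and M13-reverse priming sites, which the record lists for sequence verification. No feature table is provided, so the origin of replication and other backbone elements are not individually documented.

The record gives no functional annotation of the insert beyond its name and synthetic origin. The plasmid was deposited in connection with a TALEN genome-editing system developed for generating human stem cell-based disease models. In that context, the name plausibly indicates a pre-assembled block of TAL effector repeat units recognising the four bases T-A-G-A, with "II" marking its position in the assembly order. The insert length is roughly what four TAL repeats would occupy. This reading is an inference from the name, size and associated work, not something the catalogue states.

There is no indication of a eukaryotic promoter, reporter or tag. The construct is best understood as a storage and propagation vector for a modular DNA part, not an expression plasmid. It most likely serves as one member of a library of building blocks from which custom TALEN DNA-binding arrays are assembled before transfer into a separate nuclease expression vector.
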