>Addgene plasmid #43419 | II-TAGA | depositor partial sequence | sequence record 58684 | II-TAGA sequence 426 bps
CGTCTCGCTTAACCCCAGAGCAGGTCGTGGCCATTGCCTCGAATGGAGGGGGCAAACAGGCGTTGGAAAC
CGTACAACGATTGCTGCCGGTGCTGTGCCAAGCGCACGGACTCACCCCAGAGCAGGTCGTGGCAATCGCC
TCCAACATTGGCGGGAAACAGGCACTCGAGACTGTCCAGCGCCTGCTTCCCGTGCTGTGCCAAGCGCACG
GCCTCACCCCAGAGCAGGTCGTGGCAATCGCGAGCAATAACGGCGGAAAACAGGCTTTGGAAACGGTGCA
GAGGCTCCTTCCAGTGCTGTGCCAAGCGCACGGATTAACCCCAGAGCAGGTCGTGGCAATCGCCTCCAAC
ATTGGCGGGAAACAGGCACTCGAGACTGTCCAGCGCCTGCTTCCCGTGCTGTGCCAAGCGCACGGGCTCA
GAGACG
