>Addgene plasmid #43419 | II-TAGA | addgene partial sequence | sequence record 60578 | M13-F20 5'-TGTAAAACGACGGCCAGT-3'
CTATAGGGCGAATTGGGCCCTCTAGATGCATGCTCGAGCGGCCGCCAGTGTGATGGATATCTGCAGAATT
CGCCCTTCTTTCCTGTGCCCACGTCTCTGAGCCCGTGCGCTTGGCACAGCACGGGAAGCAGGCGCTGGAC
AGTCTCGAGTGCCTGTTTCCCGCCAATGTTGGAGGCGATTGCCACGACCTGCTCTGGGGTTAATCCGTGC
GCTTGGCACAGCACTGGAAGGAGCCTCTGCACCGTTTCCAAAGCCTGTTTTCCGCCGTTATTGCTCGCGA
TTGCCACGACCTGCTCTGGGGTGAGGCCGTGCGCTTGGCACAGCACGGGAAGCAGGCGCTGGACAGTCTC
GAGTGCCTGTTTCCCGCCAATGTTGGAGGCGATTGCCACGACCTGCTCTGGGGTGAGTCCGTGCGCTTGG
CACAGCACCGGCAGCAATCGTTGTACGGTTTCCAACGCCTGTTTGCCCCCTCCATTCGAGGCAATGGCCA
CGACCTGCTCTGGGGTTAAGCGAGACGCGCTAGGACGAAGGGCGAATTCCAGCACACTGGCGGCCGTTAC
TAGTGGATCCGAGCTCGGTACCAAGCTTGATGCATAGCTTGAGTATTCTATAGTGTCACCTAAATAGCTT
GGCGTAATCATGGTCATAGCTGTTTCCTGTGTGAAATTGTTATCCGCTCACAATTCCACACAACATACGA
GCCGGAAGCATAAAGTGTAAAGCCTGGGGTGCCTAATGAGTGAGCTAACTCACATTAATTGCGTTGCGCT
CACTGCCCGCTTTCCAGTCGGGAAACCTGTCGTGCCAGCTGCATTAATGAATCGGCCAACGCGCGGGGAG
AGGCGGTTTGCGTATTGGG
